Addgene plasmid #197704: pMC-1-OsUbi-6
Purpose: Phytobrick (MoClo) Level 0 Part
Depositing lab: Daniel Voytas. Depositing organization: University of Minnesota. Publication: An extensible vector toolkit and parts library for advanced engineering of plant genomes. Chamness JC, Kumar J, Cruz AJ, Rhuby E, Holum MJ, Cody JP, Tibebu R, Gamo ME, Starker CG, Zhang F, Voytas DF. Plant Genome. 2023 Mar 9:e20312. doi: 10.1002/tpg2.20312. PubMed 36896468.
Backbone
  Vector backbone: pMC-1-ccdB-6
  Backbone manufacturer: Self-made
  Vector type: Plant Expression
Growth in bacteria
  Bacterial resistance: Spectinomycin, 50 μg/mL
  Growth temperature: 37°C
  Growth strain: DH5alpha
  Copy number: High Copy
Gene/Insert
  Gene/Insert name: OsUbi promoter
  Species: Oryza sativa
  Insert size (bp): 1530
  Cloning method: Restriction Enzyme; 5′ cloning site Unknown (unknown if destroyed)
Terms and licenses: Academic/Nonprofit Terms; Industry Terms: Not Available to Industry
Depositor comments: Please visit https://doi.org/10.1101/2022.10.15.511792 for bioRxiv preprint.
How to cite: pMC-1-OsUbi-6 was a gift from Daniel Voytas (Addgene plasmid # 197704 ; http://n2t.net/addgene:197704 ; RRID:Addgene_197704)
