[The description below was written by a language model from this plasmid's Addgene catalogue record and pLannotate feature annotations shown in this document.]
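Description:
pMC-1-OsUbi-6 is a Level 0 Phytobrick part plasmid for MoClo (Golden Gate) assembly, belonging to a plant genome engineering vector toolkit and parts library. It carries the rice (Oryza sativa) ubiquitin promoter, OsUbi, as a roughly 1.5 kb insert placed into the pMC-1-ccdB-6 backbone. Judging by the backbone name, the promoter presumably replaces a ccdB counter-selection cassette, although the record does not describe the cloning sites or the overhangs that flank the part. Although catalogued under plant expression, the plasmid is not itself an expression vector. It is a storage and donor vector from which the promoter module can be released and combined with coding sequences, terminators and other parts in higher-level assemblies.

The sequenced plasmid is about 3.8 kb. It is maintained in E. coli at high copy through a ColE1/pUC-type origin and is selected with spectinomycin. Resistance comes from aadA, an aminoglycoside adenylyltransferase conferring spectinomycin and streptomycin resistance, which lies downstream of an annotated AmpR (bla) promoter. The automated annotation also reports several short fragments: a few bases of RSF origin, small pieces of lacI, an integron integrase and a gentamicin acetyltransferase. These are most likely remnants or partial matches carried along with the resistance cassette rather than functional elements. The feature table does not annotate the OsUbi promoter itself, but the unannotated stretch between the lacI fragment and the AmpR promoter is about the right size to hold it. Ubiquitin promoters of this kind are generally used to drive strong constitutive transgene expression, particularly in monocots, though the record gives no specific application beyond its role as a toolkit part.
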