Features (pLannotate 1.2.2; 7 found; start..end, strand, type, name):
      1..23      +  rep_origin     RSF ori (fragment): Plasmids containing the RSF 1030 origin of replication can be propagated in E. coli cells that contain additional plasmids with compatible origins.
     25..74      +  CDS            lacI (fragment): lac repressor; lacI; The lac repressor binds to the lac operator to inhibit transcription in E. coli. This inhibition can be relieved by adding lactose or isopropyl-β-D-thiogalactopyranoside (IPTG).
   1747..1851    +  promoter       AmpR promoter: bla
   1842..1922    -  CDS            int (fragment): INT2_ECOLX - Protein inferred from homology: Swiss-Prot protein existence level 3. Putative integrase believed to be involved in the insertion of antibiotic resistance genes into plasmids and transposons. From Escherichia coli.
   2010..2066    +  CDS            GmR (fragment): gentamycin acetyltransferase; aacC1; confers resistance to gentamycin
   2073..2861    +  CDS            aadA: S3AD_ECOLX - Experimental evidence at protein level: Swiss-Prot protein existence level 1. Mediates bacterial resistance to the antibiotics streptomycin and spectinomycin. From Escherichia coli.
   3035..3623    +  rep_origin     ori: high-copy-number ColE1/pMB1/pBR322/pUC origin of replication
>Addgene plasmid #197704 | pMC-1-OsUbi-6 | addgene full sequence | sequence record 391033 | Addgene NGS Result
GTCAGTGAGCGAGGAAGCGGAAGAGCGCCCAATACGCAAACCGCCTCTCCCCGCGCGTTGGCCGATTCAT
TAATCACTCTGTGGTCTCAGGAGTCTCTGCACAAAGTGCATCCTGGGCTGCTTCAATTATAAAGCCCCAT
TCACCACATTTGCTAGATAGTCGAAAAGCACCATCAATATTGAGCTTCAGGTATTTTTGGTTGTGTTGTG
GTTGGATTGATTCTAATATATACCAAATCAATATAATTCACTACCAAAATATACCATAGCCATCACAACT
TTATTAATTTTGGTAGCTTAAGATGGTATATATAATAACCAATTAACAACTGATTCTAATTTTACTACGG
CCCAGTATCTACCAATACAAAACAACGAGTATGTTTTCTTCCATCGTAATCGTACACAGTACAAAAAAAC
CTGGCCAGCCTTTATTGGGCTGGGGCTCTCTTTCGAAAGGTCACAAAACGTACACGGCAGTAACGCCCTT
CGCTGCGTGTTAACGGCCACCAACCCCGCCGTGAGCAAACGGCATCAGCTTTCCACCTCCTCGATATCTC
CGCGGCGCCGTCTGGACCCGCCCCCTTTCCGTTCCTTTCTTTCCTTCTCGCGTTTGCGTGGTGGGGACGG
ACTCCCCAAACCGCCTCTCCCTCTCTTTATTTGTCTATATTCTCACTGGGCCCCACCCACCGCACCCCTG
GGCCCACTCACGAGTCCCCCCCTCCCGACCTATAAATACCCCACCCCCTCCTCGCCTCTTCCTCCATCAA
TCGAATCCCCAAAATCGCAGAGAAAAAAAAATCTCCCCTCGAAGCGAAGCGTCGAATCGCCTTCTCAAGG
TATGCGATTTTCTGATCCTCTCCGTTCCTCGCGTTCGATTTGATTTCCCGGCCTGTCCGTGATTGTGAGA
TGTTGTGGTTAGTCTCCGTTTTGCGATCTGTTGTAGATTTGAACAGGTTTAGATGGGGTTCGCGTGGTAT
GCTGGATCTGTGATTATGAGCGATGCTGTTCGTGGTCCAAGTATTGATTGGTTCGGATCTAGAAGTAGAA
GTAGAACTGTGCTAGGGTTGTGATTTGTTCCGATCTGTTCAATCAGTAGGATTTAGTCTCTGTTTTTCTC
GTTGATCCAAGTAGCAGCTTCAGGTATATTTTGCTTAGGCTGTTTTTGATTCAGTCCCTCTAGTTGCATA
GATTCTACTCTGTTCATGTTTAATCTAAGGGCTGCGTCTTGTTGATTAGTGATTACATAGCATAGCTGTC
AGGATATTTTACTTGCTTATGCCTATCTTATCAACTGTTGCACCTGTAAATTCTAGCCTATGTTAATTAA
CCTGCCTTATGTGCTCTCGGGATAGTGCTAGTAGTTATTGAATCAGTTTGCCGATGGAATTCTAGTAGTT
CATAGACCTGCAGATTATTTTTGTGAACTCGAGCACGGTGCGTGTCTCTATTTTGTTAGGTCACTGTTGG
TGTTGATAGGTACACTGATGTTATTGTGGTTTAGGTCGTGTATCTAACATATTGGAATAATTTGATTGAC
TGATTTCTGCTGTACTTGCTTGGTATTGTTATAATTTCATGTTCATAGTTGCTGACCATGCTTCGGTAAT
TGTGTGTGCAGAATGTGAGACCACGAAGTGGCTCTTCAGTGGACGAAAGGGCCTCGTGATACGCCTATTT
TTATAGGTTAATGTCATGATAATAATGGTTTCTTAGACGTCAGGTGGCACTTTTCGGGGAAATGTGCGCG
GAACCCCTATTTGTTTATTTTTCTAAATACATTCAAATATGTATCCGCTCATGAGACAATAACCCTGATA
AATGCTTCAATAATATTGAAAAAGGAAGAGTATGCGCTCACGCAACTGGTCCAGAACCTTGACCGAACGC
AGCGGTGGTAACGGCGCAGTGGCGGTTTTCATGGCTTGTTATGACTGTTTTTTTTTGGGGTACAGTCTAT
GCCTCGGGCATCCAAGCAGCAAGCGCGTTACGCCGTGGGTCGATGTTTGATGTTATGGAGCAGCAACGAT
GTTACGCAGCAGGGCAGTCGCCCTAAAACAAAGTTAAACATCATGAGGGAAGCGGTGATCGCCGAAGTAT
CGACTCAACTATCAGAGGTAGTTGGCGTCATCGAGCGCCATCTCGAACCGACGTTGCTGGCCGTACATTT
GTACGGCTCCGCAGTGGATGGCGGCCTGAAGCCACACAGCGATATTGATTTGCTGGTTACGGTGACCGTA
AGGCTTGATGAAACAACGCGGCGAGCTTTGATCAACGACCTTTTGGAAACTTCGGCTTCCCCTGGAGAGA
GCGAGATTCTCCGCGCTGTAGAAGTCACCATTGTTGTGCACGACGACATCATTCCGTGGCGTTATCCAGC
TAAGCGCGAACTGCAATTTGGAGAATGGCAGCGCAATGACATTCTTGCAGGTATCTTCGAGCCAGCCACG
ATCGACATTGATCTGGCTATCTTGCTGACAAAAGCAAGAGAACATAGCGTTGCCTTGGTAGGTCCAGCGG
CGGAGGAACTCTTTGATCCGGTTCCTGAACAGGATCTATTTGAGGCGCTAAATGAAACCTTAACGCTATG
GAACTCGCCGCCCGACTGGGCTGGCGATGAGCGAAATGTAGTGCTTACGTTGTCCCGCATTTGGTACAGC
GCAGTAACCGGCAAAATCGCGCCGAAGGATGTCGCTGCCGACTGGGCAATGGAGCGCCTGCCGGCCCAGT
ATCAGCCCGTCATACTTGAAGCTAGACAGGCTTATCTTGGACAAGAAGAAGATCGCTTGGCCTCGCGCGC
AGATCAGTTGGAAGAATTTGTCCATTACGTAAAAGGCGAGATCACCAAGGTAGTCGGCAAATAACTGTCA
GACCAAGTTTACTCATATATACTTTAGATTGATTTAAAACTTCATTTTTAATTTAAAAGGATCTAGGTGA
AGATCCTTTTTGATAATCTCATGACCAAAATCCCTTAACGTGAGTTTTCGTTCCACTGAGCGTCAGACCC
CGTAGAAAAGATCAAAGGATCTTCTTGAGATCCTTTTTTTCTGCGCGTAATCTGCTGCTTGCAAACAAAA
AAACCACCGCTACCAGCGGTGGTTTGTTTGCCGGATCAAGAGCTACCAACTCTTTTTCCGAAGGTAACTG
GCTTCAGCAGAGCGCAGATACCAAATACTGTTCTTCTAGTGTAGCCGTAGTTAGGCCACCACTTCAAGAA
CTCTGTAGCACCGCCTACATACCTCGCTCTGCTAATCCTGTTACCAGTGGCTGCTGCCAGTGGCGATAAG
TCGTGTCTTACCGGGTTGGACTCAAGACGATAGTTACCGGATAAGGCGCAGCGGTCGGGCTGAACGGGGG
GTTCGTGCACACAGCCCAGCTTGGAGCGAACGACCTACACCGAACTGAGATACCTACAGCGTGAGCTATG
AGAAAGCGCCACGCTTCCCGAAGGGAGAAAGGCGGACAGGTATCCGGTAAGCGGCAGGGTCGGAACAGGA
GAGCGCACGAGGGAGCTTCCAGGGGGAAACGCCTGGTATCTTTATAGTCCTGTCGGGTTTCGCCACCTCT
GACTTGAGCGTCGATTTTTGTGATGCTCGTCAGGGGGGCGGAGCCTATGGAAAAACGCCAGCAACGCGGC
CTTTTTACGGTTCCTGGCCTTTTGCTGGCCTTTTGCTCACATGTTCTTTCCTGCGTTATCCCCTGATTCT
GTGGATAACCGTATTACCGCCTTTGAGTGAGCTGATACCGCTCGCCGCAGCCGAACGACCGAGCGCAGCG
A
